>Addgene plasmid #171528 | pGTPA-lb | addgene full sequence | sequence record 341036 | Addgene NGS Result
TTGACAGCTAGCTCAGTCCTAGGTATAATACTAGTATATTAATAGCGCCGCAATTCATGCTGCTTGCAGC
CTCTGAATTTTGTTAAATGAGGGTTAGTTTGACTGTATAAATACAGTCTTGCTTTCTGACCCTGGTAGCT
GCTCACCCTGATGCTGCTGTCAATAGACAGGATAGGTGCGCTCCCAGCAATAAGGGCGCGGATGTACTGC
TGTAGTGGCTACTGAATCACCCCCGATCAAGGGGGAACCCTCCAAAAGGTGGGTTGAAAGAGACGATTCG
TCTCATTTTTTTAGCCGTGATAGTTTGCGACAGATATCGAATTCCTGCAGCCCGGGGGATCCACTAGTAA
GCTTGAGTATTCTATAGTGTCACCTAAATAGCTTGGCGTAATCATGGTCATAGCTGTTTCCTGTGTGAAA
TTGTTATCCGCTCACAATTCCACACAACATACGAGCCGGAAGCATAAAGTGTAAAGCCTGGGGTGCCTAA
TGAGTGAGCTAACTCACATTAATTGCGTTGCGCTCACTGCCCGCTTTCCAGTCGGGAAACCTGTCGTGCC
AGAATTCTTGAAGACGAAAGGGCCTCGTGATACGCCTATTTTTATAGGTTAATGTCATGATAATAATGGT
TTCTTAGACGTCAGGTGGCACTTTTCGGGGAAATGTGCGCGGAACCCCTATTTGTTTATTTTTCTAAATA
CATTCAAATATGTATCCGCTCATGAGACAATAACCCTGATAAATGCTTCAATAATATTGAAAAAGGAAGA
GTATGAGTATTCAACATTTCCGTGTCGCCCTTATTCCCTTTTTTGCGGCATTTTGCCTTCCTGTTTTTGC
TCACCCAGAAACGCTGGTGAAAGTAAAAGATGCTGAAGATCAGTTGGGTGCACGAGTGGGTTACATCGAA
CTGGATCTCAACAGCGGTAAGATCCTTGAGAGTTTTCGCCCCGAAGAACGTTTTCCAATGATGAGCACTT
TTAAAGTTCTGCTATGTGGCGCGGTATTATCCCGTGTTGACGCCGGGCAAGAGCAACTCGGTCGCCGCAT
ACACTATTCTCAGAATGACTTGGTTGAGTACTCACCAGTCACAGAAAAGCATCTTACGGATGGCATGACA
GTAAGAGAATTATGCAGTGCTGCCATAACCATGAGTGATAACACTGCGGCCAACTTACTTCTGACAACGA
TCGGAGGACCGAAGGAGCTAACCGCTTTTTTGCACAACATGGGGGATCATGTAACTCGCCTTGATCGTTG
GGAACCGGAGCTGAATGAAGCCATACCAAACGACGAGCGTGACACCACGATGCCTGCAGCAATGGCAACA
ACGTTGCGCAAACTATTAACTGGCGAACTACTTACTCTAGCTTCCCGGCAACAATTAATAGACTGGATGG
AGGCGGATAAAGTTGCAGGACCACTTCTGCGCTCGGCCCTTCCGGCTGGCTGGTTTATTGCTGATAAATC
TGGAGCCGGTGAGCGTGGATCTCGCGGTATCATTGCAGCACTGGGGCCAGATGGTAAGCCCTCCCGTATC
GTAGTTATCTACACGACGGGGAGTCAGGCAACTATGGATGAACGAAATAGACAGATCGCTGAGATAGGTG
CCTCACTGATTAAGCATTGGTAACTGTCAGACCAAGTTTACTCATATATACTTTAGATTGATTTAAAACT
TCATTTTTAATTTAAAAGGATCTAGGTGAAGATCCTTTTTGATAATCTCATGACCAAAATCCCTTAACGT
GAGTTTTCGTTCCACTGAGCGTCAGACCCCAATTACACGCCACTGGCTGTGCTTGCTGGGGTGACGGTGG
CAACGGTGGCGGCCTTGCTGGGCTATCGCGTTGGAAAGAAACGAGGGAAAGGGGACTGATAAACCGGTCT
TAGCCCCTCCCCTTGGTGTCCAACCGCTCTGTAGGCCTCTCAGGCGCCGCTGGTGCCGCTGGTTGGACGC
CAAGGGTGAATCCGCCTCGATACCCTGATTACTCGCTTCCTGCGCCCTCTCAGGCGGCGATAGGGGACTG
GTAAAACGGGGATTGCCCAGACGCCTCCCCCGCCCCTTCAGGGGCACAAATGCGGCCCCAACGGGGCCAC
GTAGTGGTGCGTTTTTTGCGTTTCCACCCTTTTCTTCCTTTTCCCTTTTAAACCTTTTAGGACGTCTACA
GGCCACGTAATCCGTGGCCTGTAGAGTTTAAAAAGGGACGGATTTGTTGCCATTAAGGGACGGATTTGTT
GTTAAGAAGGGACGGATTTGTTGTTGTAAAGGGACGGATTTGTTGTATTGTGGGACGCAGATACAGTGTC
CCCTTATACACAAGGAATGTCGAACGTGGCCTCACCCCCAATGGTTTACAAAAGCAATGCCCTGGTCGAG
GCCGCGTATCGCCTCAGTGTTCAGGAACAGCGGATCGTTCTGGCCTGTATTAGCCAGGTGAAGAGGAGCG
AGCCTGTCACCGATGAAGTGATGTATTCAGTGACGGCGGAGGACATAGCGACGATGGCGGGTGTCCCTAT
CGAATCTTCCTACAACCAGCTCAAAGAAGCGGCCCTGCGCCTGAAACGGCGGGAAGTCCGGTTAACCCAA
GAGCCCAATGGCAAGGGGAAAAGACCGAGTGTGATGATTACCGGCTGGGTGCAAACAATCATCTACCGGG
AGGGTGAGGGCCGTGTAGAACTCAGGTTCACCAAAGACATGCTGCCGTACCTGACGGAACTCACCAAACA
GTTCACCAAATACGCCTTGGCTGACGTGGCCAAGATGGACAGCACCCACGCGATCAGGCTTTACGAGCTG
CTCATGCAATGGGACAGCATCGGCCAGCGCGAAATAGAAATTGACCAGCTGCGAAAGTGGTTTCAACTGG
AAGGCCGGTATCCCTCGATCAAGGACTTCAAGTTGCGAGTGCTTGATCCAGCCGTGACGCAGATCAACGA
GCACAGCCCGCTACAGGTGGAGTGGGCGCAGCGAAAGACCGGGCGCAAGGTCACACATCTGTTGTTCAGT
TTTGGACCGAAGAAGCCCGCCAAGGCGGTGGGTAAGGCCCCAGCGAAGCGCAAGGCCGGGAAGATTTCAG
ATGCTGAGATCGCGAAACAGGCTCGCCCTGGTGAGACATGGGAAGCGGCCCGCGCTCGACTAACCCAGAT
GCCGCTTGCGCAAACTATTAACTGGCGAACTACTTACTCTAGCTTCCCGGCAACAATTAATAGACTGGAT
GGAGGCGGATAAAGTTGCAGGACCACTTCTGCGCTCGGCCCTTCCGGCTGGCTGGTTTATTGCTGATAAA
TCTGGAGCCGGTGAGCGTGGGTCTCGCGGTATCATTGCAGCACTGGGGCCAGATGGTAAGCCCTCCCGTA
TCGTAGTTATCTACACGACGGGGAGTCAGGCAACTATGGATGAACGAAATAGACAGATCGCTGAGATAGG
TGCCTCACTGATTAAGCATTGGTAACTGTCAGACCAAGTTTACTCATATATACTTTAGATTGATTTAAAA
CTTCATTTTTAATTTAAAAGGATCTAGGTGAAGATCCTTTTTGATAATCTCATGACCAAAATCCCTTAAC
GTGAGTTTTCGTTCCACTGAGCGTCAGACCCCGTAGAAAAGATCAAAGGATCTTCTTGAGATCCTTTTTT
TCTGCGCGTAATCTGCTGCTTGCAAACAAAAAAACCACCGCTACCAGCGGTGGTTTGTTTGCCGGATCAA
GAGCTACCAACTCTTTTTCCGAAGGTAACTGGCTTCAGCAGAGCGCAGATACCAAATACTGTCCTTCTAG
TGTAGCCGTAGTTAGGCCACCACTTCAAGAACTCTGTAGCACCGCCTACATACCTCGCTCTGCTAATCCT
GTTACCAGTGGCTGCTGCCAGTGGCGATAAGTCGTGTCTTACCGGGTTGGACTCAAGACGATAGTTACCG
GATAAGGCGCAGCGGTCGGGCTGAACGGGGGGTTCGTGCACACAGCCCAGCTTGGAGCGAACGACCTACA
CCGAACTGAGATACCTACAGCGTGAGCTATGAGAAAGCGCCACGCTTCCCGAAGGGAGAAAGGCGGACAG
GTATCCGGTAAGCGGCAGGGTCGGAACAGGAGAGCGCACGAGGGAGCTTCCAGGGGGAAACGCCTGGTAT
CTTTATAGTCCTGTCGGGTTTCGCCACCTCTGACTTGAGCGTCGATTTTTGTGATGCTCGTCAGGGGGGC
GGAGCCTATGGAAAAACGCCAGCAACGCGGCCTTTTTACGGTTCCTGGCCTTTTGCTGGCCTTTTGCTCA
CATGTTCTTTCCTGCGTTATCCCCTGATTCTGTGGATAACCGTATTACCGCCTTTGAGTGAGCTGATACC
GCTCGCCGCAGCCGAACGACCGAGCGCAGCGAGTCAGTGAGCGAGGAAGCGGAAGAGCGCCTGATGCGGT
ATTTTCTCCTTACGCATCTGTGCGGTATTTCACACCGCACAGATGCGTAAGGAGAAAATACCGCATCAGG
AAATTGTAAGCGTTAATATTTTGTTAAAATTCGCGTTAAATTTTTGTTAAATCAGCTCATTTTTTAACCA
ATAGGCCGAAATCGGCAAAATCCCTTATAAATCAAAAGAATAGACCGAGATAGGGT
[37 nt withheld, positions 4607-4643]
AAAGAACGTGGACTCCAACGTCAAAGG
[49 nt withheld, positions 4671-4719]
T
[91 nt withheld, positions 4721-4811]
G
[124 nt withheld, positions 4813-4936]
CCATTCGCCATTCAGGCTGCGCAACTGTTGGGAAGGGCGATCGGTGCGGGCCTCTTCGCTATTACGCCAG
CTGGCGAAAGGGGGATGTGCTGCAAGGCGATTAAGTTGGGTAACGCCAGGGTTTTCCCAGTCACGACGTT
GTAAAACGACGGCCAGTGAATTGTAATACGACTCACTATAGGGCGAATTCGAGCTCGGTACCCGGGGATC
CGTCGACGCCTTGCTCAAATTGGAATCAGGTTTGTGCCAATACCAGTAGAAACAGACGAAGAATCCATGG
CGGCCGCTGTCATGGGCCC
Features (pLannotate 1.2.2; 19 found; start..end, strand, type, name):
      1..35      +  promoter       J23119(SpeI) promoter: bacterial promoter (Registry of Standard Biological Parts BBa J23119) modified to end with an SpeI site
    313..348     -  misc_feature   MCS (fragment): pBluescript multiple cloning site
    361..379     -  promoter       SP6 promoter: promoter for bacteriophage SP6 RNA polymerase
    421..437     -  protein_bind   lac operator: The lac repressor binds to the lac operator to inhibit transcription in E. coli. This inhibition can be relieved by adding lactose or isopropyl-β-D-thiogalactopyranoside (IPTG). lac repressor encoded by lacI
    445..475     -  promoter       lac promoter: promoter for the E. coli lac operon
    490..511     -  protein_bind   CAP binding site: CAP binding activates transcription in the presence of cAMP. E. coli catabolite activator protein
    524..562     -  CDS            lacI (fragment): lac repressor; lacI; The lac repressor binds to the lac operator to inhibit transcription in E. coli. This inhibition can be relieved by adding lactose or isopropyl-β-D-thiogalactopyranoside (IPTG).
    668..772     +  promoter       AmpR promoter: bla
    773..1630    +  CDS            bla: BLAT_ECOLX - Experimental evidence at protein level: Swiss-Prot protein existence level 1. TEM-type are the most prevalent beta-lactamases in enterobacteria; they hydrolyze the beta-lactam bond in susceptible beta-lactam antibiotics, thus conferring resistance to penicillins and cephalosporins. TEM-3 and TEM-4 are capable of hydrolyzing cefotaxime and ceftazidime. TEM-5 is capable of hydrolyzing ceftazidime. TEM-6 is capable of hydrolyzing ceftazidime and aztreonam. TEM-8/CAZ-2, TEM- 16/CAZ-7 and TEM-24/CAZ-6 are markedly active against ceftazidime. IRT- 4 shows resistance to beta-lactamase in
   1971..2322    -  rep_origin     pRO1600 oriV: broad-host-range origin of replication from Pseudomonas aeruginosa plasmid pRO1600; requires the pRO1600 Rep protein for replication (West et al., 1994)
   2336..3156    +  CDS            pRO1600 Rep (fragment): replication protein for the broad-host-range plasmid pRO1600 from Pseudomonas aeruginosa&nbsp
   3156..3454    +  CDS            bla(M) (fragment): β-lactamase lacking the signal sequence; bla(M); allows cytosolic expression of β-lactamase
   3626..4214    +  rep_origin     ori: high-copy-number ColE1/pMB1/pBR322/pUC origin of replication
   4400..4449    -  misc_feature   bom (fragment): basis of mobility region from pBR322
   4508..4936    -  rep_origin     f1 ori (sequence partly withheld): f1 bacteriophage origin of replication; arrow indicates direction of (+) strand synthesis
   4940..5097    -  CDS            lacZα (fragment): LacZα fragment of β-galactosidase; lacZ fragment
   5100..5118    +  promoter       T7 promoter: promoter for bacteriophage T7 RNA polymerase
   5121..5147    +  misc_feature   MCS (fragment): pUC18/19 multiple cloning site
   5154..5195    +  terminator     λ tL3 terminator (fragment): transcription terminator tL3 from phage λ
