[The description below was written by a language model from this plasmid's Addgene catalogue record and pLannotate feature annotations shown in this document.]
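Description:
pGTPA-lb is a CRISPR guide-RNA plasmid built on the pACRISPR backbone and designed as an E. coli–Pseudomonas aeruginosa shuttle vector of about 5.2 kb. It carries two replication systems: a high-copy ColE1/pUC-type origin for propagation in E. coli, and the broad-host-range pRO1600 oriV together with its cognate Rep protein coding sequence (annotated as a fragment), which supports replication in Pseudomonas. Selection relies on a TEM-type β-lactamase gene expressed from its own promoter, giving ampicillin resistance in E. coli and carbenicillin resistance in both hosts. A second, partial β-lactamase fragment, a bom fragment and an f1 origin are also annotated, along with cloning-vector remnants (lac promoter/operator, CAP site, lacI and lacZα fragments, SP6 and T7 promoters, MCS fragments) that appear to be backbone carry-over rather than functional payload.

The payload is a synthetic Cas12k guide RNA cassette expressed from the constitutive bacterial promoter J23119, annotated in its SpeI-ending form at the start of the sequence. The region of a few hundred bases following the promoter is unannotated and presumably holds the guide scaffold, but the record does not specify the spacer or guide sequence. A fragment of the phage λ tL3 terminator lies just upstream of the promoter, where it may insulate the cassette from read-through transcription. No Cas12k or transposase genes are annotated on this plasmid, so those components would have to be supplied separately. According to the record, the plasmid serves as the guide-RNA vector for constructing mutant libraries, in the context of targeted genetic screening in bacteria with a Cas12k-guided transposase.
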