Addgene plasmid #171528: pGTPA-lb
Purpose: Plasmid contains the Cas12k gRNA for mutant library construction
Depositing lab: Quanjiang Ji. Depositing organization: ShanghaiTech University. Publication: Targeted genetic screening in bacteria with a Cas12k-guided transposase. Chen W, Ren ZH, Tang N, Chai G, Zhang H, Zhang Y, Ma J, Wu Z, Shen X, Huang X, Luo GZ, Ji Q. Cell Rep. 2021 Aug 31;36(9):109635. doi: 10.1016/j.celrep.2021.109635. PubMed 34469724.
Backbone
  Vector backbone: pACRISPR
  Vector type: CRISPR
  Selectable markers: Carbenicillin; 50 ug/mL in E.coli and 150 ug/mL in Pseudomonas aeruginosa
Growth in bacteria
  Bacterial resistance: Ampicillin, 100 μg/mL
  Growth temperature: 37°C
  Growth strain: DH5alpha
  Copy number: High Copy
Gene/Insert
  Gene/Insert name: Cas12k gRNA
  gRNA/shRNA sequence: Unpsecified
  Species: Synthetic
  Promoter: Constitutive promoter J23119
  Cloning method: Gibson Cloning
Terms and licenses: Academic/Nonprofit Terms; Industry Terms: Not Available to Industry
How to cite: pGTPA-lb was a gift from Quanjiang Ji (Addgene plasmid # 171528 ; http://n2t.net/addgene:171528 ; RRID:Addgene_171528)
